>Addgene plasmid #128988 | pMM0531 | addgene full sequence | sequence record 259434 | Addgene NGS Result
TGGCCTTTTGCTGGCCTTTTGCTCACATGTTCTTTCCTGCGTTATCCCCTGATTCTGTGGATAACCGTAG
TCGGTCTCATATGGATAAAGCGGAATTAATTCCCGAGCCTCCAAAAAAGAAGAGAAAGGTCGAATTGGGT
ACCGCCGCCTCGGAGCTCCACTTAGACGGCGAGGACGTGGCGATGGCGCATGCCGACGCGCTAGACGATT
TCGATCTGGACATGTTGGGGGACGGGGATTCCCCGGGTCCGGGATTTACCCCCCACGACTCCGCCCCCTA
CGGCGCTCTGGATATGGCCGACTTCGAGTTTGAGCAGATGTTTACCGATGCCCTTGGAATTGACGAGTAC
GGTGGGTTTAATACGACTCACTATAGGGCGAGCGCCGAAGCTAGCGCCACCATGAATGGAGCTATAGGAG
GTGACCTTTTGCTCAATTTTCCTGACATGTCGGTCCTAGAGCGCCAAAGGGCTCACCTCAAGTACCTCAA
TCCCACCTTTGATTCTCCTCTCGCCGGCTTCTTTGCCGATTCTTCAATGATTACCGGCGGCGAGATGGAC
AGCTATCTTTCGACTGCCGGTTTGAATCTTCCGATGATGTACGGTGAAACGACGGTGGAAGGTGATTCAA
GACTCTCAATTTCGCCGGAAACGACGCTTGGGACTGGAAATTTCAAGAAACGGAAGTTTGATACAGAGAC
TAAGGATTGTAATGAGAAGAAGAAGAAGATGACGATGAACAGAGATGACCTAGTAGAAGAAGGAGAAGAA
GAGAAGTCGAAAATAACAGAGCAAAACAATGGGAGCACAAAAAGCATCAAGAAGATGAAACACAAAGCCA
AGAAAGAAGAGAACAATTTCTCTAATGATTCATCTAAAGTGACGAAGGAATTGGAGAAAACGGATTATAT
TCATGTTCGTGCACGACGAGGCCAAGCCACTGATAGTCACAGCATAGCAGAACGAGTTAGAAGAGAAAAG
ATCAGTGAGAGAATGAAGTTTCTACAAGATTTGGTTCCTGGATGCGACAAGATCACAGGCAAAGCAGGGA
TGCTTGATGAAATCATTAACTATGTTCAGTCTCTTCAGAGACAAATCGAGTTCTTATCGATGAAACTAGC
AATTGTGAATCCAAGGCCGGATTTTGATATGGATGACATTTTTGCCAAAGAGGTTGCCTCAACTCCAATG
ACTGTGGTGCCATCTCCTGAAATGGTTCTTTCCGGTTATTCTCATGAGATGGTTCACTCTGGTTATTCTA
GTGAGATGGTTAACTCCGGTTACCTTCATGTCAATCCAATGCAGCAAGTGAATACCAGTTCTGATCCATT
GTCATGCTTCAACAATGGCGAAGCTCCTTCGATGTGGGACTCTCATGTGCAGAATCTCTATGGCAATTTA
GGAGTACCGGTCATCGAGCTCGAGCTGCAGATGAATCGTAGATACGGATCCTGAGACCAGACCAATAAAA
AACGCCCGGCGGCAACCGAGCGTTCTGAACAAATCCAGATGGAGTTCTGAGGTCATTACTGGATCTATCA
ACAGGAGTCCAAGCGAGCTCGATATCAAATTACGCCCCGCCCTGCCACTCATCGCAGTACTGTTGTAATT
CATTAAGCATTCTGCCGACATGGAAGCCATCACAAACGGCATGATGAACCTGAATCGCCAGCGGCATCAG
CACCTTGTCGCCTTGCGTATAATATTTGCCCATGGTGAAAACGGGGGCGAAGAAGTTGTCCATATTGGCC
ACGTTTAAATCAAAACTGGTGAAACTCACCCAGGGATTGGCTGAAACGAAAAACATATTCTCAATAAACC
CTTTAGGGAAATAGGCCAGGTTTTCACCGTAACACGCCACATCTTGCGAATATATGTGTAGAAACTGCCG
GAAATCGTCGTGGTATTCACTCCAGAGCGATGAAAACGTTTCAGTTTGCTCATGGAAAACGGTGTAACAA
GGGTGAACACTATCCCATATCACCAGCTCACCGTCTTTCATTGCCATACGAAATTCCGGATGAGCATTCA
TCAGGCGGGCAAGAATGTGAATAAAGGCCGGATAAAACTTGTGCTTATTTTTCTTTACGGTCTTTAAAAA
GGCCGTAATATCCAGCTGAACGGTCTGGTTATAGGTACATTGAGCAACTGACTGAAATGCCTCAAAATGT
TCTTTACGATGCCATTGGGATATATCAACGGTGGTATATCCAGTGATTTTTTTCTCCATTTTAGCTTCCT
TAGCTCCTGAAAATCTCGATAACTCAAAAAATACGCCCGGTAGTGATCTTATTTCATTATGGTGAAAGTT
GGAACCTCTTACGTGCCCGATCAATCATGACCAAAATCCCTTAACGTGAGTTTTCGTTCCACTGAGCGTC
AGACCCCGTAGAAAAGATCAAAGGATCTTCTTGAGATCCTTTTTTTCTGCGCGTAATCTGCTGCTTGCAA
ACAAAAAAACCACCGCTACCAGCGGTGGTTTGTTTGCCGGATCAAGAGCTACCAACTCTTTTTCCGAAGG
TAACTGGCTTCAGCAGAGCGCAGATACCAAATACTGTTCTTCTAGTGTAGCCGTAGTTAGGCCACCACTT
CAAGAACTCTGTAGCACCGCCTACATACCTCGCTCTGCTAATCCTGTTACCAGTGGCTGCTGCCAGTGGC
GATAAGTCGTGTCTTACCGGGTTGGACTCAAGACGATAGTTACCGGATAAGGCGCAGCGGTCGGGCTGAA
CGGGGGGTTCGTGCACACAGCCCAGCTTGGAGCGAACGACCTACACCGAACTGAGATACCTACAGCGTGA
GCTATGAGAAAGCGCCACGCTTCCCGAAGGGAGAAAGGCGGACAGGTATCCGGTAAGCGGCAGGGTCGGA
ACAGGAGAGCGCACGAGGGAGCTTCCAGGGGGAAACGCCTGGTATCTTTATAGTCCTGTCGGGTTTCGCC
ACCTCTGACTTGAGCGTCGATTTTTGTGATGCTCGTCAGGGGGGCGGAGCCTATGGAAAAACGCCAGCAA
CGCGGCCTTTTTACGGTTCC
Features (pLannotate 1.2.2; 9 found; start..end, strand, type, name):
     17..69      +  rep_origin     RSF ori (fragment): Plasmids containing the RSF 1030 origin of replication can be propagated in E. coli cells that contain additional plasmids with compatible origins.
    111..130     +  CDS            SV40 NLS (fragment): nuclear localization signal of SV40 (simian virus 40) large T antigen
    153..356     +  CDS            VP16 AD (fragment): transcriptional activation domain of herpes simplex virus protein VP16 (Triezenberg et al., 1988; Cousens et al., 1989); UL48
    359..377     +  promoter       T7 promoter: promoter for bacteriophage T7 RNA polymerase
    402..1406    +  CDS            BHLH63: BH063_ARATH - Also known as CIB1, EN84. Experimental evidence at protein level: Swiss-Prot protein existence level 1. Transcription factor that binds DNA to G box 5'-CACGTG-3' and, to a lower extent, to E-box 5'-CANNTG-3' in vitro. Binds to chromatin DNA of the FT gene and promotes its expression, and thus triggers flowering in response to blue light. From Arabidopsis thaliana (Mouse-ear cress).
   1465..1499    -  terminator     lambda t0 terminator: minimal transcription terminator from phage lambda (Scholtissek and Grosse, 1987)
   1573..2229    -  CDS            cat: CAT_ECOLX - Experimental evidence at protein level: Swiss-Prot protein existence level 1. This enzyme is an effector of chloramphenicol resistance in bacteria. From Escherichia coli. This protein is used as a marker in many commonly used cloning vectors, such as pACYC184.
   2230..2327    -  promoter       cat promoter: promoter of the E. coli cat gene encoding chloramphenicol acetyltransferase
   2411..2999    +  rep_origin     ori: high-copy-number ColE1/pMB1/pBR322/pUC origin of replication
