[The description below was written by a language model from this plasmid's Addgene catalogue record and pLannotate feature annotations shown in this document.]
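Description:
pMM0531 is a small (about 3 kb) synthetic-biology part plasmid built in the pYTK001 entry backbone, which belongs to the modular yeast toolkit cloning system. It serves as a storage vector for a Type 3 (coding sequence) part within a yeast optogenetic toolkit for controlling gene expression in Saccharomyces cerevisiae. It is maintained in E. coli as a high-copy plasmid through a ColE1/pUC-type origin and selected with chloramphenicol via a cat gene driven by its own promoter and followed by a lambda t0 terminator. A short annotated RSF ori fragment is only a partial match and is unlikely to be functional. The plasmid has no annotated yeast origin, yeast marker, yeast promoter or yeast terminator. This fits its role as a part donor rather than an expression vector.

The payload is a fusion coding sequence, SV40NLS-VP16-CIB1. It consists of the SV40 large T antigen nuclear localization signal, the herpes simplex virus VP16 transcriptional activation domain, and CIB1 (BHLH63), a basic helix-loop-helix protein. The catalogue lists the insert species as budding yeast, but the feature table identifies CIB1 as an Arabidopsis thaliana protein, and the other two elements are viral. A short T7 promoter match lies between VP16 and CIB1 and is probably a carry-over within the linker region rather than a working promoter here. In general, CIB1 is the blue-light-dependent binding partner of cryptochrome CRY2. A nuclear VP16-CIB1 fusion can therefore act as the activation half of a light-inducible split transcription factor, recruited to a CRY2-linked DNA-binding component under illumination. The record does not describe that partner. The part is intended to be combined with promoter and terminator parts to assemble yeast expression cassettes, and the cloning sites used are not recorded.
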