Addgene plasmid #128988: pMM0531
Purpose: Part plasmid for VP16-CIB1, Type 3 (coding sequence) part
Depositing lab: Megan McClean. Depositing organization: University of Wisconsin, Madison. Publication: A yeast optogenetic toolkit (yOTK) for gene expression control in Saccharomyces cerevisiae. An-Adirekkun JM, Stewart CJ, Geller SH, Patel MT, Melendez J, Oakes BL, Noyes MB, McClean MN. Biotechnol Bioeng. 2019 Dec 2. doi: 10.1002/bit.27234. PubMed 31788779.
Backbone
  Vector backbone: pYTK001
  Vector type: Synthetic Biology
Growth in bacteria
  Bacterial resistance: Chloramphenicol, 25 μg/mL
  Growth temperature: 37°C
  Growth strain: DH5alpha
  Copy number: High Copy
Gene/Insert
  Gene/Insert name: SV40NLS-VP16-CIB1
  Species: S. cerevisiae (budding yeast)
  Cloning method: Restriction Enzyme; 5′ cloning site unknown (unknown if destroyed); 3′ cloning site unknown (unknown if destroyed)
Terms and licenses: Academic/Nonprofit Terms; Industry Terms: Not Available to Industry
How to cite: pMM0531 was a gift from Megan McClean (Addgene plasmid # 128988 ; http://n2t.net/addgene:128988 ; RRID:Addgene_128988)
